Addgene plasmid #79720: KS6A1_HUMAN_D1
Purpose: This plasmid encodes the kinase domain of KS6A1. Intended for co-expression with Lambda Phosphatase that accompanies this set to enhance bacterial kinase expression.
Depositing lab: John Chodera & Nicholas Levinson & Markus Seeliger. Depositing organization: Memorial Sloan-Kettering Cancer Center. Publication: An open library of human kinase domain constructs for automated bacterial expression. Albanese SK, Parton DL, Isik M, Rodriguez-Laureano L, Hanson SM, Behr JM, Gradia S, Jeans C, Levinson NM, Seeliger MA, Chodera JD. Biochemistry. 2018 Jul 13. doi: 10.1021/acs.biochem.7b01081. PubMed 30004690.
Backbone
  Vector backbone: pET His10 TEV LIC cloning vector (2B-T-10)
  Backbone manufacturer: Scott Gradia (Addgene plasmid # 78173)
  Vector type: Bacterial Expression
Growth in bacteria
  Bacterial resistance: Ampicillin, 100 μg/mL
  Growth temperature: 37°C
  Growth strain: DH5alpha
  Copy number: Low Copy
Gene/Insert
  Gene/Insert name: KS6A1 (alt name: RPS6KA1)
  Species: H. sapiens (human)
  Entrez Gene: RPS6KA1 (a.k.a. HU-1, MAPKAPK1, MAPKAPK1A, RSK, RSK1, p90Rsk)
  Promoter: T7
  Tag / fusion protein: His10-TEV (N terminal on backbone)
  Cloning method: Ligation Independent Cloning
  Sequencing primers: 5′ T7; 3′ T7 reverse
Terms and licenses: Academic/Nonprofit Terms; Industry Terms: Not Available to Industry
Depositor comments: This plasmid was generated as part of an open library of human kinase domain constructs for automated bacterial expression. The work can be found here doi: http://dx.doi.org/10.1101/038711 The lambda phosphatase expression vector can be found at https://www.addgene.org/79748/ The YopH Phosphatase expression vector can be found at https://www.addgene.org/79749/
How to cite: KS6A1_HUMAN_D1 was a gift from John Chodera & Nicholas Levinson & Markus Seeliger (Addgene plasmid # 79720 ; http://n2t.net/addgene:79720 ; RRID:Addgene_79720)
