[The description below was written by a language model from this plasmid's Addgene catalogue record.]
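Description:
KS6A1_HUMAN_D1 is a bacterial expression plasmid built on the pET His10 TEV LIC cloning vector (2B-T-10), a pET-family backbone designed for ligation-independent cloning. It is maintained in E. coli as a low-copy plasmid under ampicillin selection, with a standard cloning strain used for propagation. The record provides no feature table, so details such as the origin of replication, the terminator and any lac operator or repressor elements are not stated.

The insert encodes a kinase domain of human KS6A1 (gene RPS6KA1, also known as RSK1 or p90Rsk), a ribosomal S6 kinase. The "D1" suffix in the name suggests a particular domain designation, but the record does not give the residue boundaries or say which kinase domain is covered. Expression is driven by the T7 promoter, so protein production requires a host that supplies T7 RNA polymerase. The backbone contributes an N-terminal ten-histidine tag followed by a TEV protease cleavage site. This allows capture of the fusion protein by immobilised metal affinity chromatography and later removal of the tag.

The construct belongs to an open library of human kinase domain constructs assembled for automated bacterial expression. It is intended to be co-expressed with the Lambda phosphatase plasmid that accompanies the set, and a YopH phosphatase vector is also mentioned as part of the collection. According to the record, co-expression with the phosphatase enhances bacterial expression of the kinase. The typical use is producing recombinant kinase domain for purification and downstream study.
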