>Addgene plasmid #79720 | KS6A1_HUMAN_D1 | addgene partial sequence | sequence record 156473 | T7 5'-TAATACGACTCACTATAGGG-3'
ATTAAGCGGCCGCCCTGCAGGACTCGAGTTCTAGAAATAATTTTGTTTAACTTTAAGAAGGAGATATACA
TATGAAATCTTCTCACCATCACCATCACCATCACCATCACCATGAAAACCTGTACTTCCAATCCAATGCA
GTTTTTTCCGACGGATACGTTGTCAAAGAGACAATTGGTGTGGGTAGTTATTCTGAGTGCAAACGCTGCG
TTCACAAAGCGACAAACATGGAATATGCCGTTAAAGTGATCGATAAAAGCAAACGCGATCCGAGTGAAGA
AATTGAGATTCTGCTGCGCTACGGACAGCATCCGAACATCATTACCCTGAAAGATGTGTATGATGATGGA
AAACATGTGTATCTTGTCACAGAGTTAATGCGTGGTGGTGAATTACTGGATAAAATTCTGCGTCAGAAAT
TCTTTTCAGAACGGGAGGCGAGTTTTGTTTTGCATACAATTGGCAAAACTGTAGAGTATCTTCACTCGCA
GGGTGTCGTGCATCGTGATCTGAAGCCGAGTAATATCCTGTACGTGGATGAGAGCGGCAATCCGGAATGC
CTTCGCATCTGCGATTTTGGATTTGCCAAACAGCTGCGTGCGGAAAATGGCTTACTGATGACGCCCTGCT
ACACCGCTAATTTTGTGGCACCAGAAGTACTCAAACGTCAGGGCTATGATGAGGGCTGCGACATTTGGTC
TCTGGGTATCCTGCTGTACACGATGCTGGCGGGTTACACTCCGTTTGCTAATGGTCCCAGTGATACGCCT
GAGGAAATCCTCACGCGCATTGGCTC
