>Addgene plasmid #79720 | KS6A1_HUMAN_D1 | addgene partial sequence | sequence record 156474 | T7term 5'-GCTAGTTATTGCTCAGCGG-3'
TTAGCAGCCGGATCAGCGCGCACGCGTGGTACCGGCCGGCCACCAGGTGGCGCGCCGCGATCGCGGATCC
GTTATCCACTTCCAATGTTATTAGAGCGTCGTGCTCGGCAGTTTGCGGACACGACGCTGCGCCAGGATAC
TTGATTCAATCGGCTTCAGCTGCGGGGTGGGCTTCGACGAGTTCAGCGCAGAATATGTCGCAGCCATCGC
GCCTTTGACCAGCTGTAAATCTTGATGAGAAAGTTGAGACTGCGGCAGTTTATCCTTCTGGGTGACCCAC
GGATGCTGCAGAACTTGTTTTGCCGTAAGGCGTTGGTGCGGATCCACATGCAGCATTTTTGAAACCAAAT
CTTTCGCCGTTTCGCTCACTGTATTCCAATTGCCTCCCGAGAGCGTGAACTTGCCGGAGCCAATGCGCGT
GAGGATTTCCTCAGGCGTATCACTGGGACCATTAGCAAACGGAGTGTAACCCGCCAGCATCGTGTACAGC
AGGATACCCAGAGACCAAATGTCGCAGCCCTCATCATAGCCCTGACGTTTGAGTACTTCTGGTGCCACAA
AATTAGCGGTGTAGCAGGGCGTCATCAGTAAGCCATTTTCCGCACGCAGCTGTTTGGCAAATCCAAAATC
GCAGATGCGAAGGCATTCCGGATTGCCGCTCTCATCCACGTACAGGATATTACTCGGCTTCAGATCACGA
TGCACGACACCCTGCGAGTGAAGATACTCTACAGTTTTGCCAATTGTATGCAAAACAAA
