>Addgene plasmid #79720 | KS6A1_HUMAN_D1 | depositor partial sequence | sequence record 161572 | Sequence of gene (KS6A1_HUMAN) inserted into backbone.
GTTTTTTCCGACGGATACGTTGTCAAAGAGACAATTGGTGTGGGTAGTTATTCTGAGTGCAAACGCTGCG
TTCACAAAGCGACAAACATGGAATATGCCGTTAAAGTGATCGATAAAAGCAAACGCGATCCGAGTGAAGA
AATTGAGATTCTGCTGCGCTACGGACAGCATCCGAACATCATTACCCTGAAAGATGTGTATGATGATGGA
AAACATGTGTATCTTGTCACAGAGTTAATGCGTGGTGGTGAATTACTGGATAAAATTCTGCGTCAGAAAT
TCTTTTCAGAACGGGAGGCGAGTTTTGTTTTGCATACAATTGGCAAAACTGTAGAGTATCTTCACTCGCA
GGGTGTCGTGCATCGTGATCTGAAGCCGAGTAATATCCTGTACGTGGATGAGAGCGGCAATCCGGAATGC
CTTCGCATCTGCGATTTTGGATTTGCCAAACAGCTGCGTGCGGAAAATGGCTTACTGATGACGCCCTGCT
ACACCGCTAATTTTGTGGCACCAGAAGTACTCAAACGTCAGGGCTATGATGAGGGCTGCGACATTTGGTC
TCTGGGTATCCTGCTGTACACGATGCTGGCGGGTTACACTCCGTTTGCTAATGGTCCCAGTGATACGCCT
GAGGAAATCCTCACGCGCATTGGCTCCGGCAAGTTCACGCTCTCGGGAGGCAATTGGAATACAGTGAGCG
AAACGGCGAAAGATTTGGTTTCAAAAATGCTGCATGTGGATCCGCACCAACGCCTTACGGCAAAACAAGT
TCTGCAGCATCCGTGGGTCACCCAGAAGGATAAACTGCCGCAGTCTCAACTTTCTCATCAAGATTTACAG
CTGGTCAAAGGCGCGATGGCTGCGACATATTCTGCGCTGAACTCGTCGAAGCCCACCCCGCAGCTGAAGC
CGATTGAATCAAGTATCCTGGCGCAGCGTCGTGTGAGGAAGTTGCCATCCACCACCCTG
